>Addgene plasmid #141754 | TFORF0905 | addgene full sequence | sequence record 391528 | Addgene NGS Result
TTAATGTAGTCTTATGCAATACTCTTGTAGTCTTGCAACATGGTAACGATGAGTTAGCAACATGCCTTAC
AAGGAGAGAAAAAGCACCGTGCATGCCGATTGGTGGAAGTAAGGTGGTACGATCGTGCCTTATTAGGAAG
GCAACAGACGGGTCTGACATGGATTGGACGAACCACTGAATTGCCGCATTGCAGAGATATTGTATTTAAG
TGCCTAGCTCGATACATAAACGGGTCTCTCTGGTTAGACCAGATCTGAGCCTGGGAGCTCTCTGGCTAAC
TAGGGAACCCACTGCTTAAGCCTCAATAAAGCTTGCCTTGAGTGCTTCAAGTAGTGTGTGCCCGTCTGTT
GTGTGACTCTGGTAACTAGAGATCCCTCAGACCCTTTTAGTCAGTGTGGAAAATCTCTAGCAGTGGCGCC
CGAACAGGGACTTGAAAGCGAAAGGGAAACCAGAGGAGCTCTCTCGACGCAGGACTCGGCTTGCTGAAGC
GCGCACGGCAAGAGGCGAGGGGCGGCGACTGGTGAGTACGCCAAAAATTTTGACTAGCGGAGGCTAGAAG
GAGAGAGATGGGTGCGAGAGCGTCAGTATTAAGCGGGGGAGAATTAGATCGCGATGGGAAAAAATTCGGT
TAAGGCCAGGGGGAAAGAAAAAATATAAATTAAAACATATAGTATGGGCAAGCAGGGAGCTAGAACGATT
CGCAGTTAATCCTGGCCTGTTAGAAACATCAGAAGGCTGTAGACAAATACTGGGACAGCTACAACCATCC
CTTCAGACAGGATCAGAAGAACTTAGATCATTATATAATACAGTAGCAACCCTCTATTGTGTGCATCAAA
GGATAGAGATAAAAGACACCAAGGAAGCTTTAGACAAGATAGAGGAAGAGCAAAACAAAAGTAAGACCAC
CGCACAGCAAGCGGCCGCTGATCTTCAGACCTGGAGGAGGAGATATGAGGGACAATTGGAGAAGTGAATT
ATATAAATATAAAGTAGTAAAAATTGAACCATTAGGAGTAGCACCCACCAAGGCAAAGAGAAGAGTGGTG
CAGAGAGAAAAAAGAGCAGTGGGAATAGGAGCTTTGTTCCTTGGGTTCTTGGGAGCAGCAGGAAGCACTA
TGGGCGCAGCGTCAATGACGCTGACGGTACAGGCCAGACAATTATTGTCTGGTATAGTGCAGCAGCAGAA
CAATTTGCTGAGGGCTATTGAGGCGCAACAGCATCTGTTGCAACTCACAGTCTGGGGCATCAAGCAGCTC
CAGGCAAGAATCCTGGCTGTGGAAAGATACCTAAAGGATCAACAGCTCCTGGGGATTTGGGGTTGCTCTG
GAAAACTCATTTGCACCACTGCTGTGCCTTGGAATGCTAGTTGGAGTAATAAATCTCTGGAACAGATTTG
GAATCACACGACCTGGATGGAGTGGGACAGAGAAATTAACAATTACACAAGCTTAATACACTCCTTAATT
GAAGAATCGCAAAACCAGCAAGAAAAGAATGAACAAGAATTATTGGAATTAGATAAATGGGCAAGTTTGT
GGAATTGGTTTAACATAACAAATTGGCTGTGGTATATAAAATTATTCATAATGATAGTAGGAGGCTTGGT
AGGTTTAAGAATAGTTTTTGCTGTACTTTCTATAGTGAATAGAGTTAGGCAGGGATATTCACCATTATCG
TTTCAGACCCACCTCCCAACCCCGAGGGGACCCATGCATTGCATCTCAATTAGTCAGCAACCAGGTGTGG
AAAGTCCCCAGGCTCCCCAGCAGGCAGAAGTATGCAAAGCATGCGTCTCAATTAGTCAGCAACCATAGTC
CCGCCCCTAACTCCGCCCATCCCGCCCCTAACTCCGCCCAGTTCCGCCCATTCTCCGCCCCATGGCTGAC
TAATTTTTTTTATTTATGCAGAGGCCGAGGCCGCCTCGGCCTCTGAGCTATTCCAGAAGTAGTGAGGAGG
CTTTTTTGGAGGCCTAGGCTTTTGCAAAAAGCTTTCTAGAGGTACCACCGGAGCTTACCATGACCGAGTA
CAAGCCCACGGTGCGCCTCGCCACCCGCGACGACGTCCCCAGGGCCGTACGCACCCTCGCCGCCGCGTTC
GCCGACTACCCCGCCACGCGCCACACCGTCGATCCGGACCGCCACATCGAGCGGGTCACCGAGCTGCAAG
AACTCTTCCTCACGCGCGTCGGGCTCGACATCGGCAAGGTGTGGGTCGCGGACGACGGCGCCGCCGTGGC
GGTCTGGACCACGCCGGAGAGCGTCGAAGCGGGGGCGGTGTTCGCCGAGATCGGCCCGCGCATGGCCGAG
TTGAGCGGTTCCCGGCTGGCCGCGCAGCAACAGATGGAAGGCCTCCTGGCGCCGCACCGGCCCAAGGAGC
CCGCGTGGTTCCTGGCCACCGTCGGCGTCTCGCCCGACCACCAGGGCAAGGGTCTGGGCAGCGCCGTCGT
GCTCCCCGGAGTGGAGGCGGCCGAGCGCGCCGGGGTGCCCGCCTTCCTGGAGACCTCCGCGCCCCGCAAC
CTCCCCTTCTACGAGCGGCTCGGCTTCACCGTCACCGCCGACGTCGAGGTGCCCGAAGGACCGCGCACCT
GGTGCATGACCCGCAAGCCCGGTGCCAGTTAACGAATTCTAGATCTTGAGACAAATGGCAGTATTCATCC
ACAATTTTAAAAGAAAAGGGGGGATTGGGGGGTACAGTGCAGGGGAAAGAATAGTAGACATAATAGCAAC
AGACATACAAACTAAAGAATTACAAAAACAAATTACAAAAATTCAAAATTTTCGGGTTTATTACAGGGAC
AGCAGAGATCCACTTTGGCGCCGGCTCGAGGCCTGCAGGTGCAAAGATGGATAAAGTTTTAAACAGAGAG
GAATCTTTGCAGCTAATGGACCTTCTAGGTCTTGAAAGGAGTGGGAATTGGCTCCGGTGCCCGTCAGTGG
GCAGAGCGCACATCGCCCACAGTCCCCGAGAAGTTGGGGGGAGGGGTCGGCAATTGAACCGGTGCCTAGA
GAAGGTGGCGCGGGGTAAACTGGGAAAGTGATGTCGTGTACTGGCTCCGCCTTTTTCCCGAGGGTGGGGG
AGAACCGTATATAAGTGCAGTAGTCGCCGTGAACGTTCTTTTTCGCAACGGGTTTGCCGCCAGAACACAG
GTAAGTGCCGTGTGTGGTTCCCGCGGGCCTGGCCTCTTTACGGGTTATGGCCCTTGCGTGCCTTGAATTA
CTTCCACCTGGCTGCAGTACGTGATTCTTGATCCCGAGCTTCGGGTTGGAAGTGGGTGGGAGAGTTCGAG
GCCTTGCGCTTAAGGAGCCCCTTCGCCTCGTGCTTGAGTTGAGGCCTGGCCTGGGCGCTGGGGCCGCCGC
GTGCGAATCTGGTGGCACCTTCGCGCCTGTCTCGCTGCTTTCGATAAGTCTCTAGCCATTTAAAATTTTT
GATGACCTGCTGCGACGCTTTTTTTCTGGCAAGATAGTCTTGTAAATGCGGGCCAAGATCTGCACACTGG
TATTTCGGTTTTTGGGGCCGCGGGCGGCGACGGGGCCCGTGCGTCCCAGCGCACATGTTCGGCGAGGCGG
GGCCTGCGAGCGCGGCCACCGAGAATCGGACGGGGGTAGTCTCAAGCTGGCCGGCCTGCTCTGGTGCCTG
GCCTCGCGCCGCCGTGTATCGCCCCGCCCTGGGCGGCAAGGCTGGCCCGGTCGGCACCAGTTGCGTGAGC
GGAAAGATGGCCGCTTCCCGGCCCTGCTGCAGGGAGCTCAAAATGGAGGACGCGGCGCTCGGGAGAGCGG
GCGGGTGAGTCACCCACACAAAGGAAAAGGGCCTTTCCGTCCTCAGCCGTCGCTTCATGTGACTCCACGG
AGTACCGGGCGCCGTCCAGGCACCTCGATTAGTTCTCGAGCTTTTGGAGTACGTCGTCTTTAGGTTGGGG
GGAGGGGTTTTATGCGATGGAGTTTCCCCACACTGAGTGGGTGGAGACTGAAGTTAGGCCAGCTTGGCAC
TTGATGTAATTCTCCTTGGAATTTGCCCTTTTTGAGTTTGGATCTTGGTTCATTCTCAAGCCTCAGACAG
TGGTTCAAAGTTTTTTTCTTCCATTTCAGGTGTCGTGAGGCTAGCACCGCCACCATGCTGCTTCTGCCAA
GCGCCGCGGACGGCCGGGGCACCGCCATCACCCACGCTCTGACCTCTGCCTCTACACTCTGTCAAGTTGA
ACCTGTGGGAAGATGGTTTGAAGCTTTTGTTAAGAGGAGAAACAGAAATGCTTCTGCCTCTTTTCAGGAA
CTGGAGGATAAGAAAGAGTTATCCGAGGAATCAGAAGATGAAGAATTGCAGTTGGAAGAGTTTCCCATGC
TGAAAACACTTGATCCCAAAGACTGGAAGAACCAAGATCATTATGCAGTTCTTGGACTTGGCCATGTGAG
ATACAAGGCTACACAGAGACAGATCAAAGCAGCTCATAAAGCAATGGTTTTAAAACATCACCCAGACAAA
CGGAAAGCAGCTGGTGAACCAATAAAAGAAGGAGATAATGACTACTTCACTTGCATAACTAAAGCTTATG
AAATGTTATCTGATCCAGTGAAAAGACGAGCATTTAACAGTGTAGATCCTACTTTTGATAACTCAGTTCC
TTCTAAAAGTGAAGCAAAGGATAATTTCTTCGAAGTGTTTACCCCAGTGTTTGAAAGGAATTCCAGATGG
TCAAATAAAAAAAATGTTCCTAAACTTGGTGATATGAATTCATCATTTGAAGATGTAGATATATTTTATT
CTTTCTGGTATAATTTTGATTCTTGGAGAGAATTTTCTTATTTAGATGAAGAAGAAAAAGAAAAAGCAGA
ATGTCGTGATGAGAGGAGATGGATTGAAAAGCAGAACAGAGCAACAAGAGCACAAAGAAAAAAAGAAGAA
ATGAACAGAATAAGAACATTAGTTGACAATGCATACAGCTGTGATCCAAGGATAAAAAAGTTCAAGGAAG
AAGAAAAAGCCAAGAAAGAAGCAGAAAAGAAAGCAAAAGCAGAAGCTAAACGGAAGGAGCAAGAAGCTAA
AGAAAAACAAAGACAAGCTGAATTAGAAGCTGCTCGGTTAGCTAAGGAGAAAGAAGAGGAGGAAGTCAGA
CAGCAAGCATTGCTGGCAAAGAAGGAAAAAGATATCCAGAAAAAAGCCATTAAGAAGGAAAGGCAAAAAC
TTCGAAACTCATGCAAGACCTGGAATCATTTTTCTGATAATGAGGCAGAGCGGGTTAAAATGATGGAAGA
AGTGGAAAAACTTTGTGATCGGCTTGAACTGGCAAGCTTACAGTGCTTGAATGAAACACTCACATCATGC
ACAAAAGAAGTAGGAAAGGCTGCTTTGGAAAAACAGATAGAAGAAATAAATGAGCAAATCAGAAAAGAGA
AAGAGGAAGCTGAGGCTCGTATGCGACAAGCATCTAAGAACACAGAGAAATCAACTGGTGGAGGTGGAAA
TGGAAGTAAAAATTGGTCAGAAGATGATCTACAATTACTAATTAAAGCTGTGAATCTGTTCCCTGCTGGA
ACAAATTCAAGATGGGAAGTTATTGCTAATTACATGAACATACATTCTTCCTCTGGAGTCAAAAGAACTG
CCAAAGATGTTATTGGCAAAGCAAAGAGTCTCCAAAAACTTGACCCTCATCAAAAAGATGACATAAATAA
AAAGGCATTTGATAAGTTCAAAAAAGAACATGGAGTGGTACCTCAAGCAGACAACGCAACGCCTTCAGAA
CGATTTGAAGGTCCATATACAGACTTCACCCCTTGGACAACAGAAGAACAGAAGCTTTTGGAACAAGCTT
TGAAAACATACCCAGTAAATACACCTGAAAGATGGGAAAAAATAGCAGAAGCGGTGCCTGGCAGGACAAA
GAAGGACTGCATGAAACGATACAAGGAACTTGTCGAGATGGTAAAAGCAAAGAAAGCTGCTCAAGAACAA
GTGCTGAATGCAAGTAGAGCCAAGAAATAGTAATGAACTAGTCCGTAACTTGAAAGTATTTCGATTTCTT
GGCTTTATATATCTTGTGGAAAGGACGATTGCGATTGACAGCATCAATGACAACGCGTTAAGTCGACAAT
CAACCTCTGGATTACAAAATTTGTGAAAGATTGACTGGTATTCTTAACTATGTTGCTCCTTTTACGCTAT
GTGGATACGCTGCTTTAATGCCTTTGTATCATGCTATTGCTTCCCGTATGGCTTTCATTTTCTCCTCCTT
GTATAAATCCTGGTTGCTGTCTCTTTATGAGGAGTTGTGGCCCGTTGTCAGGCAACGTGGCGTGGTGTGC
ACTGTGTTTGCTGACGCAACCCCCACTGGTTGGGGCATTGCCACCACCTGTCAGCTCCTTTCCGGGACTT
TCGCTTTCCCCCTCCCTATTGCCACGGCGGAACTCATCGCCGCCTGCCTTGCCCGCTGCTGGACAGGGGC
TCGGCTGTTGGGCACTGACAATTCCGTGGTGTTGTCGGGGAAATCATCGTCCTTTCCTTGGCTGCTCGCC
TGTGTTGCCACCTGGATTCTGCGCGGGACGTCCTTCTGCTACGTCCCTTCGGCCCTCAATCCAGCGGACC
TTCCTTCCCGCGGCCTGCTGCCGGCTCTGCGGCCTCTTCCGCGTCTTCGCCTTCGCCCTCAGACGAGTCG
GATCTCCCTTTGGGCCGCCTCCCCGCGTCGACTTTAAGACCAATGACTTACAAGGCAGCTGTAGATCTTA
GCCACTTTTTAAAAGAAAAGGGGGGACTGGAAGGGCTAATTCACTCCCAACGAAGACAAGATCTGCTTTT
TGCTTGTACTGGGTCTCTCTGGTTAGACCAGATCTGAGCCTGGGAGCTCTCTGGCTAACTAGGGAACCCA
CTGCTTAAGCCTCAATAAAGCTTGCCTTGAGTGCTTCAAGTAGTGTGTGCCCGTCTGTTGTGTGACTCTG
GTAACTAGAGATCCCTCAGACCCTTTTAGTCAGTGTGGAAAATCTCTAGCAGTACGTATAGTAGTTCATG
TCATCTTATTATTCAGTATTTATAACTTGCAAAGAAATGAATATCAGAGAGTGAGAGGAACTTGTTTATT
GCAGCTTATAATGGTTACAAATAAAGCAATAGCATCACAAATTTCACAAATAAAGCATTTTTTTCACTGC
ATTCTAGTTGTGGTTTGTCCAAACTCATCAATGTATCTTATCATGTCTGGCTCTAGCTATCCCGCCCCTA
ACTCCGCCCATCCCGCCCCTAACTCCGCCCAGTTCCGCCCATTCTCCGCCCCATGGCTGACTAATTTTTT
TTATTTATGCAGAGGCCGAGGCCGCCTCGGCCTCTGAGCTATTCCAGAAGTAGTGAGGAGGCTTTTTTGG
AGGCCTAGGGACGTACCCAATTCGCCCTATAGTGAGTCGTATTACGCGCGCTCACTGGCCGTCGTTTTAC
AACGTCGTGACTGGGAAAACCCTGGCGTTACCCAACTTAATCGCCTTGCAGCACATCCCCCTTTCGCCAG
CTGGCGTAATAGCGAAGAGGCCCGCACCGATCGCCCTTCCCAACAGTTGCGCAGCCTGAATGGCGAATGG
G
[124 nt withheld, positions 7562-7685]
C
[91 nt withheld, positions 7687-7777]
A
[49 nt withheld, positions 7779-7827]
CCTTTGACGTTGGAGTCCACGTTCTTT
[37 nt withheld, positions 7855-7891]
ACCCTATCTCGGTCTATTCTTTTGATTTATAAGGGATTTTGCCGATTTCGGCCTATTGGTTAAAAAATGA
GCTGATTTAACAAAAATTTAACGCGAATTTTAACAAAATATTAACGCTTACAATTTAGGTGGCACTTTTC
GGGGAAATGTGCGCGGAACCCCTATTTGTTTATTTTTCTAAATACATTCAAATATGTATCCGCTCATGAG
ACAATAACCCTGATAAATGCTTCAATAATATTGAAAAAGGAAGAGTATGAGTATTCAACATTTCCGTGTC
GCCCTTATTCCCTTTTTTGCGGCATTTTGCCTTCCTGTTTTTGCTCACCCAGAAACGCTGGTGAAAGTAA
AAGATGCTGAAGATCAGTTGGGTGCACGAGTGGGTTACATCGAACTGGATCTCAACAGCGGTAAGATCCT
TGAGAGTTTTCGCCCCGAAGAACGTTTTCCAATGATGAGCACTTTTAAAGTTCTGCTATGTGGCGCGGTA
TTATCCCGTATTGACGCCGGGCAAGAGCAACTCGGTCGCCGCATACACTATTCTCAGAATGACTTGGTTG
AGTACTCACCAGTCACAGAAAAGCATCTTACGGATGGCATGACAGTAAGAGAATTATGCAGTGCTGCCAT
AACCATGAGTGATAACACTGCGGCCAACTTACTTCTGACAACGATCGGAGGACCGAAGGAGCTAACCGCT
TTTTTGCACAACATGGGGGATCATGTAACTCGCCTTGATCGTTGGGAACCGGAGCTGAATGAAGCCATAC
CAAACGACGAGCGTGACACCACGATGCCTGTAGCAATGGCAACAACGTTGCGCAAACTATTAACTGGCGA
ACTACTTACTCTAGCTTCCCGGCAACAATTAATAGACTGGATGGAGGCGGATAAAGTTGCAGGACCACTT
CTGCGCTCGGCCCTTCCGGCTGGCTGGTTTATTGCTGATAAATCTGGAGCCGGTGAGCGTGGGTCTCGCG
GTATCATTGCAGCACTGGGGCCAGATGGTAAGCCCTCCCGTATCGTAGTTATCTACACGACGGGGAGTCA
GGCAACTATGGATGAACGAAATAGACAGATCGCTGAGATAGGTGCCTCACTGATTAAGCATTGGTAACTG
TCAGACCAAGTTTACTCATATATACTTTAGATTGATTTAAAACTTCATTTTTAATTTAAAAGGATCTAGG
TGAAGATCCTTTTTGATAATCTCATGACCAAAATCCCTTAACGTGAGTTTTCGTTCCACTGAGCGTCAGA
CCCCGTAGAAAAGATCAAAGGATCTTCTTGAGATCCTTTTTTTCTGCGCGTAATCTGCTGCTTGCAAACA
AAAAAACCACCGCTACCAGCGGTGGTTTGTTTGCCGGATCAAGAGCTACCAACTCTTTTTCCGAAGGTAA
CTGGCTTCAGCAGAGCGCAGATACCAAATACTGTTCTTCTAGTGTAGCCGTAGTTAGGCCACCACTTCAA
GAACTCTGTAGCACCGCCTACATACCTCGCTCTGCTAATCCTGTTACCAGTGGCTGCTGCCAGTGGCGAT
AAGTCGTGTCTTACCGGGTTGGACTCAAGACGATAGTTACCGGATAAGGCGCAGCGGTCGGGCTGAACGG
GGGGTTCGTGCACACAGCCCAGCTTGGAGCGAACGACCTACACCGAACTGAGATACCTACAGCGTGAGCT
ATGAGAAAGCGCCACGCTTCCCGAAGGGAGAAAGGCGGACAGGTATCCGGTAAGCGGCAGGGTCGGAACA
GGAGAGCGCACGAGGGAGCTTCCAGGGGGAAACGCCTGGTATCTTTATAGTCCTGTCGGGTTTCGCCACC
TCTGACTTGAGCGTCGATTTTTGTGATGCTCGTCAGGGGGGCGGAGCCTATGGAAAAACGCCAGCAACGC
GGCCTTTTTACGGTTCCTGGCCTTTTGCTGGCCTTTTGCTCACATGTTCTTTCCTGCGTTATCCCCTGAT
TCTGTGGATAACCGTATTACCGCCTTTGAGTGAGCTGATACCGCTCGCCGCAGCCGAACGACCGAGCGCA
GCGAGTCAGTGAGCGAGGAAGCGGAAGAGCGCCCAATACGCAAACCGCCTCTCCCCGCGCGTTGGCCGAT
TCATTAATGCAGCTGGCACGACAGGTTTCCCGACTGGAAAGCGGGCAGTGAGCGCAACGCAATTAATGTG
AGTTAGCTCACTCATTAGGCACCCCAGGCTTTACACTTTATGCTTCCGGCTCGTATGTTGTGTGGAATTG
TGAGCGGATAACAATTTCACACAGGAAACAGCTATGACCATGATTACGCCAAGCGCGCAATTAACCCTCA
CTAAAGGGAACAAAAGCTGGAGCTGCAAGC
Features (pLannotate 1.2.2; 31 found; start..end, strand, type, name):
      5..231     +  promoter       RSV promoter: Rous sarcoma virus enhancer/promoter
    232..412     +  LTR            5' LTR (truncated): truncated 5' long terminal repeat (LTR) from HIV-1
    459..584     +  misc_feature   HIV-1 Ψ: packaging signal of human immunodeficiency virus type 1
    568..931     +  CDS            HIV-1 gag (fragment): gag protein from human immunodeficiency virus 1; gag
   1077..1310    +  misc_feature   RRE: The Rev response element (RRE) of HIV-1 allows for Rev-dependent mRNA export from the nucleus to the cytoplasm.
   1687..1713    +  CDS            Rev (fragment): human immunodeficiency virus 1 (HIV-1) Rev protein; rev; enhances nuclear export of unspliced and incompletely spliced viral mRNAs
   1720..1743    +  promoter       SV40 promoter (fragment): SV40 early promoter
   1744..1815    +  promoter       SV40 promoter (fragment): SV40 enhancer and early promoter
   1839..1974    +  rep_origin     SV40 ori: SV40 origin of replication
   2020..2616    +  CDS            PuroR (fragment): puromycin N-acetyltransferase; pac from Streptomyces; confers resistance to puromycin
   2665..2782    +  misc_feature   cPPT/CTS: central polypurine tract and central termination sequence of HIV-1
   2847..2913    +  CDS            small t antigen (fragment): SV40 (simian virus 40) small t antigen
   2920..4098    +  promoter       EF-1α promoter: strong constitutive promoter for human elongation factor EF-1α
   4115..5977    +  CDS            DNAJC2: DNJC2_HUMAN - Also known as MPHOSPH11, MPP11, ZRF1. Experimental evidence at protein level: Swiss-Prot protein existence level 1. Acts both as a chaperone in the cytosol and as a chromatin regulator in the nucleus. When cytosolic, acts as a molecular chaperone: component of the ribosome-associated complex (RAC), a complex involved in folding or maintaining nascent polypeptides in a folding-competent state. In the RAC complex, stimulates the ATPase activity of the ribosome-associated pool of Hsp70-type chaperones HSPA14 that bind to the nascent polypeptide chain. When nuclear, mediates the swit
   5993..6046    +  promoter       U6 promoter (fragment): RNA polymerase III promoter for human U6 snRNA
   6088..6676    +  misc_feature   WPRE: woodchuck hepatitis virus posttranscriptional regulatory element
   6727..6746    +  misc_feature   cPPT/CTS (fragment): central polypurine tract and central termination sequence of HIV-1
   6748..6981    +  LTR            3' LTR (ΔU3): self-inactivating 3' long terminal repeat (LTR) from HIV-1
   7059..7180    +  polyA_signal   SV40 poly(A) signal: SV40 polyadenylation signal
   7220..7355    +  rep_origin     SV40 ori: SV40 origin of replication
   7376..7394    -  promoter       T7 promoter: promoter for bacteriophage T7 RNA polymerase
   7402..7557    +  CDS            lacZα (fragment): LacZα fragment of β-galactosidase; lacZ fragment
   7562..7990    +  rep_origin     f1 ori (sequence partly withheld): f1 bacteriophage origin of replication; arrow indicates direction of (+) strand synthesis
   8043..8147    +  promoter       AmpR promoter: bla
   8148..9008    +  CDS            AmpR: β-lactamase; bla; confers resistance to ampicillin, carbenicillin, and related antibiotics
   9179..9767    +  rep_origin     ori: high-copy-number ColE1/pMB1/pBR322/pUC origin of replication
   9950..10042   +  CDS            lacI (fragment): lac repressor; lacI; The lac repressor binds to the lac operator to inhibit transcription in E. coli. This inhibition can be relieved by adding lactose or isopropyl-β-D-thiogalactopyranoside (IPTG).
  10055..10076   +  protein_bind   CAP binding site: CAP binding activates transcription in the presence of cAMP. E. coli catabolite activator protein
  10091..10121   +  promoter       lac promoter: promoter for the E. coli lac operon
  10129..10145   +  protein_bind   lac operator: The lac repressor binds to the lac operator to inhibit transcription in E. coli. This inhibition can be relieved by adding lactose or isopropyl-β-D-thiogalactopyranoside (IPTG). lac repressor encoded by lacI
  10190..10208   +  promoter       T3 promoter: promoter for bacteriophage T3 RNA polymerase
