[The description below was written by a language model from this plasmid's Addgene catalogue record and pLannotate feature annotations shown in this document.]
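Description:
TFORF0905 is a lentiviral mammalian expression plasmid built on the pLX_TRC317 backbone. It carries the human DNAJC2 open reading frame (also known as ZRF1, MPP11 or MPHOSPH11) as one member of a barcoded transcription factor ORF collection. In bacteria it is maintained through a high-copy ColE1/pUC-type origin and selected with ampicillin via the β-lactamase gene. An f1 origin and remnants of a lac/T7/T3 cloning region are also present in the backbone. The record warns that the plasmid can recombine during propagation, as is common for LTR-containing vectors.

The transfer cassette has a third-generation layout. An RSV promoter drives a truncated HIV-1 5' LTR, followed by the Ψ packaging signal with a gag fragment and the Rev response element. It ends in a ΔU3 self-inactivating 3' LTR with an SV40 polyadenylation signal downstream. Within the proviral region, an SV40 early promoter/origin drives puromycin N-acetyltransferase for selection of transduced cells. This is followed by a cPPT/CTS element, which aids nuclear import of the viral genome. The EF-1α promoter then drives constitutive expression of DNAJC2, which the annotation describes as both a ribosome-associated cytosolic chaperone and a nuclear chromatin regulator. A WPRE downstream of the ORF enhances transcript stability and expression.

The catalogue states that each construct carries a unique 24-bp barcode, though the feature table does not annotate it. Short hits such as the U6 promoter and small t antigen fragments are probably linker or primer-site remnants rather than functional elements. The construct is intended for overexpressing DNAJC2 in mammalian cells, particularly in pooled screens where barcodes identify the ORF delivered to each cell.
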