Addgene plasmid #141754: TFORF0905
Purpose: Lentiviral vector for overexpressing transcription factor ORFs with unique 24-bp barcodes. Barcodes facilitate identification of transcription factors in pooled screens.
Depositing lab: Feng Zhang. Depositing organization: Broad Institute. Publication: A transcription factor atlas of directed differentiation. Joung J, Ma S, Tay T, Geiger-Schuller KR, Kirchgatterer PC, Verdine VK, Guo B, Arias-Garcia MA, Allen WE, Singh A, Kuksenko O, Abudayyeh OO, Gootenberg JS, Fu Z, Macrae RK, Buenrostro JD, Regev A, Zhang F. Cell. 2023 Jan 5;186(1):209-229.e26. doi: 10.1016/j.cell.2022.11.026. PubMed 36608654.
Backbone
  Vector backbone: pLX_TRC317
  Backbone manufacturer: Broad Institute Genetic Perturbation Platform
  Backbone size w/o insert (bp): 8264
  Vector type: Mammalian Expression, Lentiviral
  Selectable markers: Puromycin
Growth in bacteria
  Bacterial resistance: Ampicillin, 100 μg/mL
  Growth temperature: 37°C
  Growth strain: NEB Stable
  Copy number: High Copy
Gene/Insert
  Gene/Insert name: DNAJC2
  Species: H. sapiens (human)
  Insert size (bp): 1967
  Entrez Gene: DNAJC2 (a.k.a. ZRF1, ZUO1, MPP11, MPHOSPH11)
  Promoter: EF1a
  Cloning method: Unknown
  Sequencing primers: 5′ GGGTGGAGACTGAAGTTAGGCCAG; 3′ CACATAGCGTAAAAGGAGCAACATAG
Terms and licenses: Academic/Nonprofit Terms; Industry Terms: Not Available to Industry
Depositor comments: NM_014377,ENST00000379263 . The transcription factor ORF portion of this plasmid was synthesized by Genewiz. Please test multiple small colonies in case of plasmid recombination. To make this collection available in a timely manner, a portion of this collection was not fully sequenced by Addgene. If an Addgene verified full plasmid sequence is not available, please contact us prior to placing an order to request the full sequence.
How to cite: TFORF0905 was a gift from Feng Zhang (Addgene plasmid # 141754 ; http://n2t.net/addgene:141754 ; RRID:Addgene_141754)
