>Addgene plasmid #141754 | TFORF0905 | depositor partial sequence | sequence record 277399 | Insert
ACCGCCACCATGCTGCTTCTGCCAAGCGCCGCGGACGGCCGGGGCACCGCCATCACCCACGCTCTGACCT
CTGCCTCTACACTCTGTCAAGTTGAACCTGTGGGAAGATGGTTTGAAGCTTTTGTTAAGAGGAGAAACAG
AAATGCTTCTGCCTCTTTTCAGGAACTGGAGGATAAGAAAGAGTTATCCGAGGAATCAGAAGATGAAGAA
TTGCAGTTGGAAGAGTTTCCCATGCTGAAAACACTTGATCCCAAAGACTGGAAGAACCAAGATCATTATG
CAGTTCTTGGACTTGGCCATGTGAGATACAAGGCTACACAGAGACAGATCAAAGCAGCTCATAAAGCAAT
GGTTTTAAAACATCACCCAGACAAACGGAAAGCAGCTGGTGAACCAATAAAAGAAGGAGATAATGACTAC
TTCACTTGCATAACTAAAGCTTATGAAATGTTATCTGATCCAGTGAAAAGACGAGCATTTAACAGTGTAG
ATCCTACTTTTGATAACTCAGTTCCTTCTAAAAGTGAAGCAAAGGATAATTTCTTCGAAGTGTTTACCCC
AGTGTTTGAAAGGAATTCCAGATGGTCAAATAAAAAAAATGTTCCTAAACTTGGTGATATGAATTCATCA
TTTGAAGATGTAGATATATTTTATTCTTTCTGGTATAATTTTGATTCTTGGAGAGAATTTTCTTATTTAG
ATGAAGAAGAAAAAGAAAAAGCAGAATGTCGTGATGAGAGGAGATGGATTGAAAAGCAGAACAGAGCAAC
AAGAGCACAAAGAAAAAAAGAAGAAATGAACAGAATAAGAACATTAGTTGACAATGCATACAGCTGTGAT
CCAAGGATAAAAAAGTTCAAGGAAGAAGAAAAAGCCAAGAAAGAAGCAGAAAAGAAAGCAAAAGCAGAAG
CTAAACGGAAGGAGCAAGAAGCTAAAGAAAAACAAAGACAAGCTGAATTAGAAGCTGCTCGGTTAGCTAA
GGAGAAAGAAGAGGAGGAAGTCAGACAGCAAGCATTGCTGGCAAAGAAGGAAAAAGATATCCAGAAAAAA
GCCATTAAGAAGGAAAGGCAAAAACTTCGAAACTCATGCAAGACCTGGAATCATTTTTCTGATAATGAGG
CAGAGCGGGTTAAAATGATGGAAGAAGTGGAAAAACTTTGTGATCGGCTTGAACTGGCAAGCTTACAGTG
CTTGAATGAAACACTCACATCATGCACAAAAGAAGTAGGAAAGGCTGCTTTGGAAAAACAGATAGAAGAA
ATAAATGAGCAAATCAGAAAAGAGAAAGAGGAAGCTGAGGCTCGTATGCGACAAGCATCTAAGAACACAG
AGAAATCAACTGGTGGAGGTGGAAATGGAAGTAAAAATTGGTCAGAAGATGATCTACAATTACTAATTAA
AGCTGTGAATCTGTTCCCTGCTGGAACAAATTCAAGATGGGAAGTTATTGCTAATTACATGAACATACAT
TCTTCCTCTGGAGTCAAAAGAACTGCCAAAGATGTTATTGGCAAAGCAAAGAGTCTCCAAAAACTTGACC
CTCATCAAAAAGATGACATAAATAAAAAGGCATTTGATAAGTTCAAAAAAGAACATGGAGTGGTACCTCA
AGCAGACAACGCAACGCCTTCAGAACGATTTGAAGGTCCATATACAGACTTCACCCCTTGGACAACAGAA
GAACAGAAGCTTTTGGAACAAGCTTTGAAAACATACCCAGTAAATACACCTGAAAGATGGGAAAAAATAG
CAGAAGCGGTGCCTGGCAGGACAAAGAAGGACTGCATGAAACGATACAAGGAACTTGTCGAGATGGTAAA
AGCAAAGAAAGCTGCTCAAGAACAAGTGCTGAATGCAAGTAGAGCCAAGAAATAGTAATGAACTAGTCCG
TAACTTGAAAGTATTTCGATTTCTTGGCTTTATATATCTTGTGGAAAGGACGATTGCGATTGACAGCATC
AATGACA
