>Addgene plasmid #141754 | TFORF0905 | depositor partial sequence | sequence record 277400 | Barcode
TTGCGATTGACAGCATCAATGACA
